Addgene plasmid #40930: pCMV5-Flag-EPLIN alpha delta C-term
Depositing lab: Elizabeth Luna & Scott Maul. Depositing organization: University of California, Los Angeles (UCLA). Publication: Inhibition of anchorage-independent growth of transformed NIH3T3 cells by epithelial protein lost in neoplasm (EPLIN) requires localization of EPLIN to actin cytoskeleton. Song Y, Maul RS, Gerbin CS, Chang DD. Mol Biol Cell. 2002 Apr;13(4):1408-16. 10.1091/mbc.01-08-0414 PubMed 11950948.
Backbone
  Vector backbone: pCMV5-Flag
  Vector type: Mammalian Expression
Growth in bacteria
  Bacterial resistance: Ampicillin, 100 μg/mL
  Growth temperature: 37°C
  Growth strain: JM109
  Copy number: Unknown
Gene/Insert
  Gene/Insert name: EPLIN alpha
  Species: H. sapiens (human)
  Insert size (bp): 885
  Mutation: deleted amino acids 296-600
  Entrez Gene: LIMA1 (a.k.a. EPLIN, LDLCQ8, SREBP3)
  Tag / fusion protein: Flag (N terminal on backbone)
  Cloning method: Restriction Enzyme; 5′ cloning site BamHI (not destroyed); 3′ cloning site SalI (not destroyed)
  Sequencing primers: 5′ unknown; 3′ unknown
Resource information
  A portion of this plasmid was derived from a plasmid made by: Raymond S. Maul
Terms and licenses: Academic/Nonprofit Terms; Industry Terms: Not Available to Industry
How to cite: pCMV5-Flag-EPLIN alpha delta C-term was a gift from Elizabeth Luna & Scott Maul (Addgene plasmid # 40930 ; http://n2t.net/addgene:40930 ; RRID:Addgene_40930)
