[The description below was written by a language model from this plasmid's Addgene catalogue record.]
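Description:
pCMV5-Flag-EPLIN alpha delta C-term is a mammalian expression plasmid built on the pCMV5-Flag backbone and carrying a C-terminally truncated form of human EPLIN alpha (epithelial protein lost in neoplasm, encoded by the LIMA1 gene). It is propagated in E. coli under ampicillin selection; the copy number is listed as unknown, and the record does not itemise the origin of replication or any mammalian selection marker. As the backbone name indicates, expression in mammalian cells is expected to be driven by a cytomegalovirus (CMV) promoter, although no feature table is provided to confirm the regulatory elements.

The insert is an 885 bp fragment cloned between BamHI and SalI sites, both of which remain intact. It encodes EPLIN alpha lacking amino acids 296–600, so only the amino-terminal portion of the protein (residues 1–295) is produced. A Flag epitope supplied by the backbone is fused to the N terminus, allowing the truncated protein to be detected or immunoprecipitated with anti-Flag antibodies and distinguished from endogenous EPLIN.

The associated work examined how EPLIN suppresses anchorage-independent growth of transformed NIH3T3 cells and found that this activity depends on EPLIN localising to the actin cytoskeleton. This construct fits that context as one of a set of deletion mutants, useful for transient expression studies that map which regions of EPLIN alpha are needed for actin association, subcellular localisation and growth-inhibitory function, in comparison with the full-length protein.
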