>Addgene plasmid #40930 | pCMV5-Flag-EPLIN alpha delta C-term | addgene partial sequence | sequence record 56124 | CMV-F 5'-CGCAAATGGGCGGTAGGCGTG-3'
TAGCAGAGCTCGTTTAGTGACCGTCAGAATTGCCACCATGGACTACAAGGACGACGATGACAAGAATTCT
GCAGGATCCAAAATGGAAAATTGTCTAGGAGAATCCAGGCATGAAGTAGAAAAATCAGAAATCAGTGAAA
ACACAGATGCTTCGGGCAAAATAGAGAAATATAATGTTCCGCTGAACAGGCTTAAGATGATGTTTGAGAA
AGGTGAACCAACTCAAACTAAGATTCTCCGGGCCCAAAGCCGAAGTGCAAGTGGAAGGAAGATCTCTGAA
AACAGCTATTCTCTAGATGACCTGGAAATAGGCCCAGGTCAGTTGTCATCTTCTACATTTGACTCGGAGA
AAAATGAGAGTAGACGAAATCTGGAACTTCCACGCCTCTCAGAAACCTCTATAAAGGATCGAATGGCCAA
GTACCAGGCAGCTGTGTCCAAACAAAGCAGCTCAACCAACTATACAAATGAGCTGAAAGCCAGTGGTGGC
GAAATCAAAATTCATAAAATGGAGCAAAAGGAGAATGTGCCCCCAGGTCCTGAGGTCTGCATCACCCATC
AGGAAGGGGAAAAGATTTCTGCAAATGAGAATAGCCTGGCAGTCCGTTCCACCCCTGCCGAAGATGACTC
CCCAGGTGACTCCCAGGTTAAGAGTGAGGTTCAACAGCCTGTCCATCCCAAGCCACTAAGTCCAGATTCC
AGAGCCTCCAGTCTTTCTGAAAGTTCTCCTCCCAAAGCAATGAAGAAGTTTCAGGCACCTGCAAGAGAGA
CCTGCGTGGAATGTCAGAAGACAGTCTATCCAATGGAGCGTCTCTTGGCCAACCAGCAGGTGTTTCACAT
CAGCTGCTTCCGTTGCTCCTATTGCAACAACAAACTCAGTCTAGGAACATATGCATCTTTACATGGAAGA
ATCTATTGTAAGCCTCACTTCAATCAACTCTTTAAATCTAAGGGCAACTATGATGAATGAGTCGACTCGA
TTAAAGCTTGGGTGGATCCCTGTGGACCCTCCC
