>Addgene plasmid #40930 | pCMV5-Flag-EPLIN alpha delta C-term | addgene partial sequence | sequence record 56582 | hGH-PA-R 5'-CCAGCTTGGTTCCCAATAGA-3'
TCCACTTGCCCCTTGCTCCATACCACCCCCCTCCACCCCATAATATTATAGAAGGACACCTAGTCAGACA
AAATGATGCAACTTAATTTTATTAGGACAAGGCTGGTGGGCACTGGAGTGGCAACTTCCAGGGCCAGGAG
AGGCACTGGGGAGGGGTCACAGGGATGCCACCCAAGCTTTAATCGATGTCGACTCATTCATCATAGTTGC
CCTTAGATTTAAAGAGTTGATTGAAGTGAGGCTTACAATAGATTCTTCCATGTAAAGATGCATATGTTCC
TAGACTGAGTTTGTTGTTGCAATAGGAGCAACGGAAGCAGCTGATGTGAAACACCTGCTGGTTGGCCAAG
AGACGCTCCATTGGATAGACTGTCTTCTGACATTCCACGCAGGTCTCTCTTGCAGGTGCCTGAAACTTCT
TCATTGCTTTGGGAGGAGAACTTTCAGAAAGACTGGAGGCTCTGGAATCTGGACTTAGTGGCTTGGGATG
GACAGGCTGTTGAACCTCACTCTTAACCTGGGAGTCACCTGGGGAGTCATCTTCGGCAGGGGTGGAACGG
ACTGCCAGGCTATTCTCATTTGCAGAAATCTTTTCCCCTTCCTGATGGGTGATGCAGACCTCAGGACCTG
GGGGCACATTCTCCTTTTGCTCCATTTTATGAATTTTGATTTCGCCACCACTGGCTTTCAGCTCATTTGT
ATAGTTGGTTGAGCTGCTTTGTTTGGACACAGCTGCCTGGTACTTGGCCATTCGATCCTTTATAGAGGTT
TCTGAGAGGCGTGGAAGTTCCAGATTTCGTCTACTCTCATTTTTCTCCGAGTCAAATGTAGAAGATGACA
ACTGACCTGGGCCTATTTCCAGGTCATCTAGAGAATAGCTGTTTTCAGAGATCTTCCTTCCACTTGCACT
TCGGCTTTGGGCCCGGAGAATCTTAGTTTGAGTTGGTTCACCTTTCTCAAACATCATCTTAA
